>Addgene plasmid #91047 | pMOD_A3014 | addgene full sequence | sequence record 181830 | Addgene NGS Result
GCCTTGACGGCAAAATCCCTTAACGTGAGTTTTCGTTCCACTGAGCGTCAGACCCCGTAGAAAAGATCAA
AGGATCTTCTTGAGATCCTTTTTTTCTGCGCGTAATCTGCTGCTTGCAAACAAAAAAACCACCGCTACCA
GCGGTGGTTTGTTTGCCGGATCAAGAGCTACTAACTCTTTTTCCGAAGGTAACTGGCTTCAGCAGAGCGC
AGATACCAAATACTGTTCTTCTAGTGTAGCCGTAGTTAGGCCACCACTTCAAGAACTCTGTAGCACCGCC
TACATACCTCGCTCTGCTAATCCTGTTACCAGTGGCTGCTGCCAGTGGCGATAAGTCGTGTCTTACCGGG
TTGGACTCAAGACGATAGTTACCGGATAAGGCGCAGCGGTCGGGCTGAACGGGGGGTTCGTGCTCACAGC
CCAGCTTGGAGCGAACGACCTACACCGAACTGAGATACCTACAGCGTGAGCTATGAGAAAGCGCCACGCT
TCCCGAAGGGAGAAAGGCGGACAGGTATCCGGTAAGCGGCAGGGTCGGAACAGGAGAGCGCACGAGGGAG
CTTCCAGGGGGAAACGCCTGGTATCTTTATAGTCCTGTCGGGTTTCGCCACCTCTGACTTGAGCGTCGAT
TTTTGTGATGCTCGTCAGGGGGGCGGAGCCTATGGAAAAACGCCAGCAACGCGGCCTTTTTACGGTTCCT
GGCCTTTTGCTGGCCTTTTGCTCACATGTTCTTTCCTGCGTTATCCCCTGATTCTGTGGATAACCGTATT
ACCGCCTTTGAGTGAGCTGATACCGCTCGCCGCAGCCGAACGACCGAGCGCAGCGAGTCAGTGAGCGAGG
AAGCGGAAGAGCGCCCACCTGCTCATGATCGGCGCGCCGATCATGAGCGGAGAATTAAGGGAGTCACGTT
ATGACCCCCGCCGATGACGCGGGACAAGCCGTTTTACGTTTGGAACTGACAGAACCGCAACGTTGAAGGA
GCCACTCAGCCGCGGGTTTCTGGAGTTTAATGAGCTAAGCACATACGTCAGAAACCATTATTGCGCGTTC
AAAAGTCGCCTAAGGTCACTATCAGCTAGCAAATATTTCTTGTCAAAAATGCTCCACTGACGTTCCATAA
ATTCCCCTCGGTATCCAATTAGAGTCTCATATTCACTCTCAATCCAAATAATCTGCACCTGCAGGATGGT
GAGTAAAGGAGAAGAACTTTTCACTGGAGTTGTCCCAATTCTTGTTGAATTAGATGGTGATGTTAATGGG
CACAAATTTTCTGTCAGTGGAGAGGGTGAAGGTGATGCAACATACGGAAAACTTACCCTTAAATTTATTT
GCACTACTGGAAAACTACCTGTTCCATGGCCAACCCTGGTCACCACCCTGACCTACGGCGTGCAGTGCTT
CTCCCGTTACCCTGATCATATGAAGCGGCACGACTTCTTCAAGAGCGCCATGCCTGAGGGATACGTGCAG
GAGAGGACCATCTTCTTCAAGGACGACGGGAACTACAAGACACGTGCTGAAGTCAAGTTTGAGGGAGACA
CCCTCGTCAACAGGATCGAGCTTAAGGGAATCGATTTCAAGGAGGACGGAAACATCCTCGGCCACAAGTT
GGAATACAACTACAACTCCCACAACGTATACATCATGGCCGACAAGCAAAAGAACGGCATCAAAGCCAAC
TTCAAGACCCGCCACAACATCGAAGACGGCGGCGTGCAACTCGCTGATCATTATCAACAAAATACTCCAA
TTGGCGATGGCCCTGTCCTTTTACCAGACAACCATTACCTGTCCACACAATCTGCCCTTTCGAAAGATCC
CAACGAAAAGAGAGACCACATGGTCCTTCTTGAGTTTGTAACAGCTGCTGGGATTACACATGGCATGGAT
GAACTATACAAATAACTCGAGATATGAAGATGAAGATGAAATATTTGGTGTGTCAAATAAAAAGCTTGTG
TGCTTAAGTTTGTGTTTTTTTCTTGGCTTGTTGTGTTATGAATTTGTGGCTTTTTCTAATATTAAATGAA
TGTAAGATCACATTATAATGAATAAACAAATGTTTCTATAATCCATTGTGAATGTTTTGTTGGATCTCTT
CTGCAGCATATAACTACTGTATGTGCTATGGTATGGACTATGGAATATGATTAAAGATAAGGAGCTCCGG
TGACGGACGTGGGCAGGTGATGAAAAGCCTTAGGGTCAGGTGGCACTTTTCGGGGAAATGTGCGATGAAC
CCCTATTTGTTTATTTTTCTAAATACATTCAAATATGTATCCGCTAATGAGACAATAACCCTGATAAATG
CTTCAATTATATTGAAAAAGGAAGAGTATGAGTATCCAACATTTCCGTGTCGCCCTTATTCCCTTTTTTG
CGGCCTTCTGCCTTCCTGTTTTTGCTCACCCAGAAACGCTGGTGAAAGTAAAAGATGCTGAAGATCAGTT
GGGTGCCCGAGTGGGTTACATTGAACTGGATCTCAACAGCGGCAAAATCTTAGAGAGTTTTCGCCCCGAA
GAACGCTTCCCAATGATGAGCACTTTCAAAGTTCTGCTATGTGGCGCGGTGTTATCCCGTATTGATGCTG
GGCAAGAGCAACTCGGTCGCCGCATACACTATTCTCAGAATGACTTGGTTGAGTATTCACCAGTCACAGA
AAAGCATCTTACGGATGGCATGACAGTAAGAGAATTATGTAGTGCTGCCATAACCATGAGTGATAACACT
GCGGCCAACTTACTTCTGACAACGATTGGAGGACCGAAGGAGCTAACCGCTTTTTTGCACAACATGGGGG
ATCATGTAACTCGCCTTGATCGTTGGGAACCGGAGCTGAATGAAGCCATACCAAACGACGAGCGTGACAC
CACGATGCCTGTAGCAATGGCAACAACTCTCCGCAAACTATTAACTGGCGAACTACTTACTCTTGCTTCA
CGCCAGCAACTCATTGACTGGATGGAGGCGGACAAAGTTGCAGGACCACTTCTGCGCTCGGCACTTCCGG
CTGGCTGGTTTATTGCTGATAAATCTGGAGCCGGTGAGCGTGGGTCTCGCGGTATCATTGCAGCACTGGG
GCCAGATGGTAAGCCCTCCCGTATCGTAGTTATCTACACGACGGGGAGTCAGGCAACTATGGATGAACGA
AATAGACAGATCGCTGAGATAGGTGCCTCACTGATTAAGCATTGGTAACTGTCAGACGAAGGGAAATAAA
TAGTAGCCCGCCTGATGTGCGGGCTTTTTTTTGGTGGTGGTTACCAGTGTCGCTTAGCTACCGTAGGTCC
TCTTAGGCGGTCCGATTAGCGACATAGTCATCAAT
Features (pLannotate 1.2.2; 6 found; start..end, strand, type, name):
     80..668     +  rep_origin     ori: high-copy-number ColE1/pMB1/pBR322/pUC origin of replication
    994..1177    +  promoter       NOS promoter: nopaline synthase promoter NOS promoter
   1186..1902    +  CDS            sg12: sg12 is a basic (constitutively fluorescent) long stokes shift fluorescent protein published in 1997, derived from Aequorea victoria.
   1913..2161    +  terminator     HSP terminator: efficient transcription terminator from the Arabidopsis thaliana heat shock protein 18.2 gene (Nagaya et al., 2010)
   2237..2337    +  promoter       AmpR promoter: bla
   2338..3198    +  CDS            AmpR: β-lactamase; bla; confers resistance to ampicillin, carbenicillin, and related antibiotics
