[The description below was written by a language model from this plasmid's Addgene catalogue record and pLannotate feature annotations shown in this document.]
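Description:
pMOD_A3014 is a small (about 3.3 kb) high-copy bacterial plasmid that serves as a "Module A" component in a modular plant genome engineering toolkit. It is built on the pMOD_A1001 backbone; the record leaves the vector type unspecified. It is propagated in E. coli through a ColE1/pUC-type origin of replication and selected with ampicillin via a β-lactamase gene driven by its native bla promoter. The feature table shows no plant selectable marker, T-DNA borders or plant replication elements. This fits a role as an intermediate cloning module rather than a stand-alone plant transformation vector, although the record does not describe the downstream assembly scheme or the sites used for it.

The payload is a compact plant expression cassette assembled by Gibson cloning. The nopaline synthase (Nos) promoter from Agrobacterium, a relatively modest constitutive promoter widely used in plants, drives a GFP coding sequence. Transcription ends at the terminator from the Arabidopsis thaliana heat shock protein 18.2 gene, which is known as an efficient terminator that supports good transgene expression. The automated annotation labels the fluorescent protein reading frame as sg12, an Aequorea victoria-derived GFP variant, while the catalogue simply calls it GFP. The exact variant should therefore be taken from the sequence rather than assumed. All annotated elements lie in the same orientation.

In the toolkit, a module of this kind supplies a ready-made reporter unit for the first position of a multi-module assembly. This lets GFP fluorescence be used to monitor delivery or expression of constructs in plant cells.
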