Addgene plasmid #91047: pMOD_A3014
Purpose: Module A, Promoter: Nos, Gene: GFP, Terminator: HSP
Depositing lab: Daniel Voytas. Depositing organization: University of Minnesota. Publication: A multi-purpose toolkit to enable advanced genome engineering in plants. Cermak T, Curtin SJ, Gil-Humanes J, Cegan R, Kono TJY, Konecna E, Belanto JJ, Starker CG, Mathre JW, Greenstein RL, Voytas DF. Plant Cell. 2017 May 18. pii: tpc.00922.2016. doi: 10.1105/tpc.16.00922. PubMed 28522548.
Backbone
  Vector backbone: pMOD_A1001
  Vector type: Unspecified
Growth in bacteria
  Bacterial resistance: Ampicillin, 100 μg/mL
  Growth temperature: 37°C
  Growth strain: DH5alpha
  Copy number: High Copy
Gene/Insert
  Gene/Insert name: GFP
  Promoter: Nos
  Cloning method: Gibson Cloning
  Sequencing primers: 5′ unknown
Terms and licenses: Academic/Nonprofit Terms; Industry Terms: Not Available to Industry
How to cite: pMOD_A3014 was a gift from Daniel Voytas (Addgene plasmid # 91047 ; http://n2t.net/addgene:91047 ; RRID:Addgene_91047)
